>Addgene plasmid #18360 | T4 Lysozyme I58M WT* | addgene partial sequence | sequence record 24146 | 3primeUP
CTANGAAAAGCCCGCTCATTAGGCGGGCTCAGATCTGCTCATGTTTGACAGCTTATCATCGATAAGCTTC
GGCAATAAATTCTTGATATGTTTTCATATGTTTCCTTTAAATATTTTAATTAGTAATTGTCTATTCAAGT
AATTGTGAATATACTATCACAATTCCAAGAGAAAGTAAACAGCTTTATAGATTTTTATACGCGTCCCAAG
TGCCAGTTCTAAACGTTGTAATGACTCGTTTTGCGCGATTAGGTGTTTGATTATACCATCTACTTTTAGC
TAAGTTAACTGCTGCTTCATCCCAGCGTTTTTGTTGAAGCATACGTAAAGAGTTAGTAAATCCTGCCACA
CCGGTTTCTCCCATTTGGAAAACCATATTAATCAATGCAGCGCGACGAACCGCATCAAGAGAATCATAAA
CCGGTTTTAATTTAGCATTTCTCAGAATTCCGCGAACAGCAGCATCAACATCCTGATTAAAGAGTTTTTC
AGCCTCATCTTTTGTCATTACACCATTAGTATTACGCCCAATAGCTTTATCTAATTCAGATTTAGCAGCA
TTAAGTGATGGACTTTTTGTAAGCAAATGACCGATGCCAATAGTGTAATAGCCTTCTGTGTCTTTATAGA
TTTTAAGTCTAAGACCTTCATCTATACGTAACATTTCAAATATATTCATAATACCTCCTAAGCATCGATG
GATCCTGTTTCCTGTGTGAAATTGTTATCCGCTCACAATTCCACACATTATACGAGCCGATGATTAATTG
TCAACAGGGGGATGGGGAGTAAGCTGATCCTGTTTCCTGTGTGAAATTGTTATCCGCTCACAATTCCACA
CATTATACGAGCCGATGATTAATTGTCAACAGGGGGATGGGGGAGTAAGCTCATCGATGGATCGATCCGG
TTNCCNGGGNGAAANTGNNANCCGCNCNCAATTCCNCNCNTTNNNCNANCCGGANCNNAANGGGNAAAGN
CNGGGGGGCCNNANGNNNGAGCNAANNNNNNNAANNGNNNGNNNCNNNNGGCCCNNTTNCNNNNNGGNAA
NCNNGNNNGGCNNGNNNCCNNNNNNGGGNGNNAANCNNNNNNNGGNNNGGNNNN
