[The description below was written by a language model from this plasmid's Addgene catalogue record.]
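Description:
T4 Lysozyme I58M WT* is a bacterial expression plasmid built on the pHS1403 backbone (about 5 kb without insert) that carries the bacteriophage T4 lysozyme gene (gene e). It is maintained in E. coli as a high-copy plasmid under ampicillin selection. The record has no feature table and does not state the origin of replication, the promoter driving expression, or any fusion tag, so these cannot be described beyond what the backbone name implies.

The insert is roughly 600 bp and was cloned by restriction digestion between a 5′ BamHI site and a 3′ HindIII site, both of which remain intact. According to the depositor's notes, the BamHI site lies 27 bp from the start codon and the HindIII site 115 bp from the stop codon, so the fragment includes short flanking untranslated stretches and the whole coding region can be excised or moved as a cassette. The encoded protein carries the point substitution I58M, replacing isoleucine 58 with methionine, in the "WT*" background. In the T4 lysozyme literature, that designation generally refers to the cysteine-free pseudo-wild-type protein used as a reference for mutational work, although the record does not spell out the background substitutions.

The record does not state an intended use. T4 lysozyme is a classic model system for studying protein folding, stability and structure, so a single-site variant such as this one would most plausibly be used to produce recombinant mutant protein in bacteria for comparison with the parent protein.
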