Addgene plasmid #18360: T4 Lysozyme I58M WT*
Depositing lab: Brian Matthews. Depositing organization: University of Oregon.
Backbone
  Vector backbone: pHS1403
  Backbone size w/o insert (bp): 5000
  Vector type: Bacterial Expression
Growth in bacteria
  Bacterial resistance: Ampicillin, 100 μg/mL
  Growth temperature: 37°C
  Growth strain: DH5alpha
  Copy number: High Copy
Gene/Insert
  Gene/Insert name: T4 Lysozyme (alt name: NT16)
  Species: Bacteriophage T4
  Insert size (bp): 600
  Mutation: I58M WT*
  GenBank ID: NP_049736
  Entrez Gene: e (a.k.a. T4p123)
  Cloning method: Restriction Enzyme; 5′ cloning site BamHI (not destroyed); 3′ cloning site HindIII (not destroyed)
  Sequencing primers: 5′ na; 3′ GGCGTATCACGAGGCCC
Terms and licenses: Academic/Nonprofit Terms; Industry Terms: Not Available to Industry
Depositor comments: The BamHI site is 27 bp from the ATG and the HindIII site is 115 bp from the stop.
How to cite: T4 Lysozyme I58M WT* was a gift from Brian Matthews (Addgene plasmid # 18360 ; http://n2t.net/addgene:18360 ; RRID:Addgene_18360)
